Addgene plasmid #130017: pRDAX-538 N-Tag Venus210[2] L20 Itgb1 mCherry
Purpose: PPI (BiFC/TriFC) assay vector
Depositing lab: Gary Lewin. Depositing organization: Max-Delbrueck-Centrum fuer Molekulare Medizin (MDC).
Backbone
  Vector backbone: custom built
  Vector type: Mammalian Expression
Growth in bacteria
  Bacterial resistance: Ampicillin, 100 μg/mL
  Growth temperature: 37°C
  Growth strain: DH5alpha
  Copy number: High Copy
Gene/Insert
  Gene/Insert name: Itgb1
  Species: M. musculus (mouse)
  Entrez Gene: Itgb1 (a.k.a. 4633401G24Rik, CD29, Fnrb, Gm9863, gpIIa)
  Cloning method: Restriction Enzyme; 5′ cloning site unknown (unknown if destroyed); 3′ cloning site unknown (unknown if destroyed)
Terms and licenses: Academic/Nonprofit Terms; Industry Terms: Not Available to Industry
How to cite: pRDAX-538 N-Tag Venus210[2] L20 Itgb1 mCherry was a gift from Gary Lewin (Addgene plasmid # 130017 ; http://n2t.net/addgene:130017 ; RRID:Addgene_130017)
