[The description below was written by a language model from this plasmid's Addgene catalogue record and pLannotate feature annotations shown in this document.]
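Description:
pRDAX-538 N-Tag Venus210[2] L20 Itgb1 mCherry is a custom-built mammalian expression plasmid of about 8.4 kb designed for protein–protein interaction assays based on bimolecular or trimolecular fluorescence complementation (BiFC/TriFC). It is maintained in E. coli through a high-copy ColE1/pUC-type origin and selected with ampicillin via the β-lactamase gene and its native promoter.

The expression unit is driven by the human CMV immediate-early enhancer and promoter, followed by a chimeric β-globin/immunoglobulin intron that promotes efficient processing of the transcript. The first open reading frame begins with a short GFP-family fragment of under 90 nt. The annotation software matched it to an Aequorea-derived protein, but given the construct name it most likely represents the small C-terminal Venus fragment split at residue 210. A gap of about 60 nt separates it from the insert, consistent with the "L20" linker in the name, and it is fused to the N-terminus of mouse integrin β1 (Itgb1, CD29). On its own this fragment is non-fluorescent. Signal arises only when a partner protein carrying the complementary Venus portion is brought close enough to reconstitute the fluorophore.

Downstream, an EMCV IRES directs translation of mCherry from the same transcript, giving an independent red marker for transfected cells and for normalising complementation signal to expression level. A second chimeric intron copy, a WPRE and the bovine growth hormone polyadenylation signal enhance and terminate expression. A β-globin fragment with a rabbit β-globin poly(A) signal and a T3 promoter also lie in the backbone. The cloning sites used for the insert are not recorded.
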