Features (pLannotate 1.2.2; 17 found; start..end, strand, type, name):
    155..532     +  enhancer       CMV enhancer: human cytomegalovirus immediate early enhancer
    534..733     +  promoter       CMV promoter: human cytomegalovirus (CMV) immediate early promoter
    872..1004    +  intron         chimeric intron: chimera between introns from human β-globin and immunoglobulin heavy chain genes
   1028..1114    +  CDS            GFPxm181uv (fragment): GFPxm181uv is a basic (constitutively fluorescent) long stokes shift fluorescent protein published in 2006, derived from Aequorea macrodactyla.
   1175..3565    +  CDS            Itgb1 (sequence withheld): ITB1_MOUSE - Experimental evidence at protein level: Swiss-Prot protein existence level 1. [Isoform 2]: Isoform 2 displaces isoform 1 in striated muscles. From Mus musculus (Mouse).
   3582..4168    +  misc_feature   IRES2: internal ribosome entry site (IRES) of the encephalomyocarditis virus (EMCV)
   4169..4876    +  CDS            mCherry: mCherry is a basic (constitutively fluorescent) red fluorescent protein published in 2004, derived from Discosoma sp.. It is reported to be a very rapidly-maturing monomer with low acid sensitivity.
   4925..5057    +  intron         chimeric intron: chimera between introns from human β-globin and immunoglobulin heavy chain genes
   5066..5654    +  misc_feature   WPRE: woodchuck hepatitis virus posttranscriptional regulatory element
   5658..5674    +  misc_feature   MCS (fragment): pUC18/19 multiple cloning site
   5687..5798    +  polyA_signal   bGH poly(A) signal: bovine growth hormone polyadenylation signal
   5894..5912    -  promoter       T3 promoter: promoter for bacteriophage T3 RNA polymerase
   5971..6045    +  CDS            HBB (fragment): HBB_PONPY - Experimental evidence at transcript level: Swiss-Prot protein existence level 2. Involved in oxygen transport from the lung to the various peripheral tissues. From Pongo pygmaeus (Bornean orangutan).
   6116..6171    +  polyA_signal   β-globin poly(A) signal: rabbit β-globin polyadenylation signal (Gil and Proudfoot, 1987)
   6550..7138    -  rep_origin     ori: high-copy-number ColE1/pMB1/pBR322/pUC origin of replication
   7309..8169    -  CDS            AmpR: β-lactamase; bla; confers resistance to ampicillin, carbenicillin, and related antibiotics
   8170..8274    -  promoter       AmpR promoter: bla
>Addgene plasmid #130017 | pRDAX-538 N-Tag Venus210[2] L20 Itgb1 mCherry | addgene full sequence | sequence record 313258 | Addgene NGS Result
GCCTGCCTCCAGGCCTCAATATTGGCCATTAGCCATATTATTCATTGGTTATATAGCATAAATCAATATT
GGCTATTGGCCATTGCATACGTTGTATCTATATCATAATATGTACATTTATATTGGCTCATGTCCAATAT
GACCGCCATGTTGGCATTGATTATTGACTAGTTATTAATAGTAATCAATTACGGGGTCATTAGTTCATAG
CCCATATATGGAGTTCCGCGTTACATAACTTACGGTAAATGGCCCGCCTGGCTGACCGCCCAACGACCCC
CGCCCATTGACGTCAATAATGACGTATGTTCCCATAGTAACGCCAATAGGGACTTTCCATTGACGTCAAT
GGGTGGAGTATTTACGGTAAACTGCCCACTTGGCAGTACATCAAGTGTATCATATGCCAAGTCCGCCCCC
TATTGACGTCAATGACGGTAAATGGCCCGCCTGGCATTATGCCCAGTACATGACCTTACGGGACTTTCCT
ACTTGGCAGTACATCTACGTATTAGTCATCGCTATTACCATGGTGATGCGGTTTTGGCAGTACACCAATG
GGCGTGGATAGCGGTTTGACTCACGGGGATTTCCAAGTCTCCACCCCATTGACGTCAATGGGAGTTTGTT
TTGGCACCAAAATCAACGGGACTTTCCAAAATGTCGTAATAACCCCGCCCCGTTGACGCAAATGGGCGGT
AGGCGTGTACGGTGGGAGGTCTATATAAGCAGAGCTCGTTTAGTGAACCGTCAGATCACTAGAAGCTTTA
TTGCGGTAGTTTATCACAGTTAAATTGCTAACGCAGTCAGTGCTTCTGACACAACAGTCTCGAACTTAAG
CTGCAGAAGTTGGTCGTGAGGCACTGGGCAGGTAAGTATCAAGGTTACAAGACAGGTTTAAGGAGACCAA
TAGAAACTGGGCTTGTCGAGACAGAGAAGACTCTTGCGTTTCTGATAGGCACCTATTGGTCTTACTGACA
TCCACTTTGCCTTTCTCTCCACAGGTGTCCACTCCCAGGCCACCATGGATCCCAATGAGAAGAGGGACCA
TATGGTACTGCTCGAATTCGTGACTGCAGCAGGCATTACCCTTGGGATGGATGAACTTTATAAGGGGAGT
CCTGGCGGTGGATCCGGAGGCTCTGGGAGCTCTGCCAGCGGTGGCAGCACCTCC
[2391 nt withheld, positions 1175-3565]
TAAGAATTCAGATCCGCCCCTCTCCCTCCCCCCCCCCTAACGTTACTGGCCGAAGCCGCTTGGAATAAGG
CCGGTGTGCGTTTGTCTATATGTTATTTTCCACCATATTGCCGTCTTTTGGCAATGTGAGGGCCCGGAAA
CCTGGCCCTGTCTTCTTGACGAGCATTCCTAGGGGTCTTTCCCCTCTCGCCAAAGGAATGCAAGGTCTGT
TGAATGTCGTGAAGGAAGCAGTTCCTCTGGTAGCTTCTTGAAGACAAACAACGTCTGTAGCGACCCTTTG
CAGGCAGCGGAACCCCCCACCTGGCGACAGGTGCCTCTGCGGCCAAAAGCCACGTGTATAAGATACACCT
GCAAAGGCGGCACAACCCCAGTGCCACGTTGTGAGTTGGATAGTTGTGGAAAGAGTCAAATGGCTCTCCT
CAAGCGTATTCAACAAGGGGCTGAAGGATGCCCAGAAGGTACCCCATTGTATGGGATCTGATCTGGGGCC
TCGGTACACATGCTTTACATGTGTTTAGTCGAGGTTAAAAAAACGTCTAGGCCCCCCGAACCACGGGGAC
GTGGTTTTCCTTTGAAAAACACGATGATAATATGGCCACAACCATGGTGAGCAAGGGCGAGGAGGATAAC
ATGGCCATCATCAAGGAGTTCATGCGCTTCAAGGTGCACATGGAGGGCTCCGTGAACGGCCACGAGTTCG
AGATCGAGGGCGAGGGCGAGGGCCGCCCCTACGAGGGCACCCAGACCGCCAAGCTGAAGGTGACCAAGGG
TGGCCCCCTGCCCTTCGCCTGGGACATCCTGTCCCCTCAGTTCATGTACGGCTCCAAGGCCTACGTGAAG
CACCCCGCCGACATCCCCGACTACTTGAAGCTGTCCTTCCCCGAGGGCTTCAAGTGGGAGCGCGTGATGA
ACTTCGAGGACGGCGGCGTGGTGACCGTGACCCAGGACTCCTCCCTGCAGGACGGCGAGTTCATCTACAA
GGTGAAGCTGCGCGGCACCAACTTCCCCTCCGACGGCCCCGTAATGCAGAAGAAGACCATGGGCTGGGAG
GCCTCCTCCGAGCGGATGTACCCCGAGGACGGCGCCCTGAAGGGCGAGATCAAGCAGAGGCTGAAGCTGA
AGGACGGCGGCCACTACGACGCTGAGGTCAAGACCACCTACAAGGCCAAGAAGCCCGTGCAGCTGCCCGG
CGCCTACAACGTCAACATCAAGTTGGACATCACCTCCCACAACGAGGACTACACCATCGTGGAACAGTAC
GAACGCGCCGAGGGCCGCCACTCCACCGGCGGCATGGACGAGCTGTACAAGTAAACCGGTGCTCGAGGTA
CCGATGAATAGCTAAGGTCGAGGCCGCAGGTAAGTATCAAGGTTACAAGACAGGTTTAAGGAGACCAATA
GAAACTGGGCTTGTCGAGACAGAGAAGACTCTTGCGTTTCTGATAGGCACCTATTGGTCTTACTGACATC
CACTTTGCCTTTCTCTCCACAGGTGTCGACAATCAACCTCTGGATTACAAAATTTGTGAAAGATTGACTG
GTATTCTTAACTATGTTGCTCCTTTTACGCTATGTGGATACGCTGCTTTAATGCCTTTGTATCATGCTAT
TGCTTCCCGTATGGCTTTCATTTTCTCCTCCTTGTATAAATCCTGGTTGCTGTCTCTTTATGAGGAGTTG
TGGCCCGTTGTCAGGCAACGTGGCGTGGTGTGCACTGTGTTTGCTGACGCAACCCCCACTGGTTGGGGCA
TTGCCACCACCTGTCAGCTCCTTTCCGGGACTTTCGCTTTCCCCCTCCCTATTGCCACGGCGGAACTCAT
CGCCGCCTGCCTTGCCCGCTGCTGGACAGGGGCTCGGCTGTTGGGCACTGACAATTCCGTGGTGTTGTCG
GGGAAGCTGACGTCCTTTCCATGGCTGCTCGCCTGTGTTGCCACCTGGATTCTGCGCGGGACGTCCTTCT
GCTACGTCCCTTCGGCCCTCAATCCAGCGGACCTTCCTTCCCGCGGCCTGCTGCCGGCTCTGCGGCCTCT
TCCGCGTCTTCGCCTTCGCCCTCAGACGAGTCGGATCTCCCTTTGGGCCGCCTCCCCGCCTGGAATTCGA
GCTCGGTACGATCAGCCTCGACTGTGCCTTCTAGTTGCCAGCCATCTGTTGTTTGCCCCTCCCCCGTGCC
TTCCTTGACCCTGGAAGGTGCCACTCCCACTGTCCTTTCCTAATAAAATGAGGAAATTGCATCGCATTGT
CTGAGTAGGTGTCATTCTATTCTGGGGGGTGGGGTGGGGCAGGACAGCAAGGGGGAGGATTGGGAAGACA
ATAGCCCAGCTTTTGTTCCCTTTAGTGAGGGTTAATTGCGCGCTTGGCGTAATCATGGTCATAGCTGTTT
CCTGTGTGAAATTGTTATCCGCTAATTCACTCCTCAGGTGCAGGCTGCCTATCAGAAGGTGGTGGCTGGT
GTGGCCAATGCCCTGGCTCACAAATACCACTGAGATCTTTTTCCCTCTGCCAAAAATTATGGGGACATCA
TGAAGCCCCTTGAGCATCTGACTTCTGGCTAATAAAGGAAATTTATTTTCATTGCAATAGTGTGTTGGAA
TTTTTTGTGTCTCTCACTCGGAAGGACATATGGGAGGGCAAATCATTTAAAACATCAGAATGAGTATTTG
GTTTAGAGTTTGGCAACATATGCCCATATGCTGGCTGCCATGAACAAAGGTTGGCTATAAAGAGGTCATC
AGTATATGAAACAGCCCCCTGCTGTCCATTCCTTATTCCATAGAAAAGCCTTGACTTGAGGTTAGATTTT
TTTTATATTTTGTTTTGTGTTATTTTTTTCTTTAACATCCCTAAAATTTTCCTTACATGTTTTACTAGCC
AGATTTTTCCTCCTCTCCTGACTACTCCCAGTCATAGCTGTCCCTCTTCTCTTATGGAGATCGGCCGGCC
GCCGGCGTCGACGCGCGCGGCCGCGGCGCGCCGTTGCTGGCGTTTTTCCATAGGCTCCGCCCCCCTGACG
AGCATCACAAAAATCGACGCTCAAGTCAGAGGTGGCGAAACCCGACAGGACTATAAAGATACCAGGCGTT
TCCCCCTGGAAGCTCCCTCGTGCGCTCTCCTGTTCCGACCCTGCCGCTTACCGGATACCTGTCCGCCTTT
CTCCCTTCGGGAAGCGTGGCGCTTTCTCATAGCTCACGCTGTAGGTATCTCAGTTCGGTGTAGGTCGTTC
GCTCCAAGCTGGGCTGTGTGCACGAACCCCCCGTTCAGCCCGACCGCTGCGCCTTATCCGGTAACTATCG
TCTTGAGTCCAACCCGGTAAGACACGACTTATCGCCACTGGCAGCAGCCACTGGTAACAGGATTAGCAGA
GCGAGGTATGTAGGCGGTGCTACAGAGTTCTTGAAGTGGTGGCCTAACTACGGCTACACTAGAAGAACAG
TATTTGGTATCTGCGCTCTGCTGAAGCCAGTTACCTTCGGAAAAAGAGTTGGTAGCTCTTGATCCGGCAA
ACAAACCACCGCTGGTAGCGGTGGTTTTTTTGTTTGCAAGCAGCAGATTACGCGCAGAAAAAAAGGATCT
CAAGAAGATCCTTTGATCTTTTCTACGGGGTCTGACGCTCAGTGGAACGAAAACTCACGTTAAGGGATTT
TGGTCATGAGATTATCAAAAAGGATCTTCACCTAGATCCTTTTAAATTAAAAATGAAGTTTTAAATCAAT
CTAAAGTATATATGAGTAAACTTGGTCTGACAGTTACCAATGCTTAATCAGTGAGGCACCTATCTCAGCG
ATCTGTCTATTTCGTTCATCCATAGTTGCCTGACTCCCCGTCGTGTAGATAACTACGATACGGGAGGGCT
TACCATCTGGCCCCAGTGCTGCAATGATACCGCGAGACCCACGCTCACCGGCTCCAGATTTATCAGCAAT
AAACCAGCCAGCCGGAAGGGCCGAGCGCAGAAGTGGTCCTGCAACTTTATCCGCCTCCATCCAGTCTATT
AATTGTTGCCGGGAAGCTAGAGTAAGTAGTTCGCCAGTTAATAGTTTGCGCAACGTTGTTGCCATTGCTA
CAGGCATCGTGGTGTCACGCTCGTCGTTTGGTATGGCTTCATTCAGCTCCGGTTCCCAACGATCAAGGCG
AGTTACATGATCCCCCATGTTGTGCAAAAAAGCGGTTAGCTCCTTCGGTCCTCCGATCGTTGTCAGAAGT
AAGTTGGCCGCAGTGTTATCACTCATGGTTATGGCAGCACTGCATAATTCTCTTACTGTCATGCCATCCG
TAAGATGCTTTTCTGTGACTGGTGAGTACTCAACCAAGTCATTCTGAGAATAGTGTATGCGGCGACCGAG
TTGCTCTTGCCCGGCGTCAATACGGGATAATACCGCGCCACATAGCAGAACTTTAAAAGTGCTCATCATT
GGAAAACGTTCTTCGGGGCGAAAACTCTCAAGGATCTTACCGCTGTTGAGATCCAGTTCGATGTAACCCA
CTCGTGCACCCAACTGATCTTCAGCATCTTTTACTTTCACCAGCGTTTCTGGGTGAGCAAAAACAGGAAG
GCAAAATGCCGCAAAAAAGGGAATAAGGGCGACACGGAAATGTTGAATACTCATACTCTTCCTTTTTCAA
TATTATTGAAGCATTTATCAGGGTTATTGTCTCATGAGCGGATACATATTTGAATGTATTTAGAAAAATA
AACAAATAGGGGTTCCGCGCACATTTCCCCGAAAAGTGCCACCTGACGTCTAAGAAACCATTATTATCAT
GACATTAACCTATAAAAATAGGCGTATCACGAGGCCCTTTCGTCTACGCGCGCGCCGGCGGCGCGCCGTC
GACGGCCGGCCGCGGCCGC
